>Addgene plasmid #174858 | pCMV-MmPeg10rc4 | addgene full sequence | sequence record 342441 | Addgene NGS Result
GACATTGATTATTGACTAGTTATTAATAGTAATCAATTACGGGGTCATTAGTTCATAGCCCATATATGGA
GTTCCGCGTTACATAACTTACGGTAAATGGCCCGCCTGGCTGACCGCCCAACGACCCCCGCCCATTGACG
TCAATAATGACGTATGTTCCCATAGTAACGCCAATAGGGACTTTCCATTGACGTCAATGGGTGGAGTATT
TACGGTAAACTGCCCACTTGGCAGTACATCAAGTGTATCATATGCCAAGTACGCCCCCTATTGACGTCAA
TGACGGTAAATGGCCCGCCTGGCATTATGCCCAGTACATGACCTTATGGGACTTTCCTACTTGGCAGTAC
ATCTACGTATTAGTCATCGCTATTACCATGGTGATGCGGTTTTGGCAGTACATCAATGGGCGTGGATAGC
GGTTTGACTCACGGGGATTTCCAAGTCTCCACCCCATTGACGTCAATGGGAGTTTGTTTTGGCACCAAAA
TCAACGGGACTTTCCAAAATGTCGTAACAACTCCGCCCCATTGACGCAAATGGGCGGTAGGCGTGTACGG
TGGGAGGTCTATATAAGCAGAGCTCGTTTAGTGAACCGTCAGATCGCCTGGAGACGCCATCCACGCTGTT
TTGACCTCCATAGAAGACACCGGGACCGATCCAGCCTCCCCTCGAAGCTTACATGTGGTACCGAGCTCGG
ATCCTGAGAACTTCAGGGTGAGTCTATGGGACCCTTGATGTTTTCTTTCCCCTTCTTTTCTATGGTTAAG
TTCATGTCATAGGAAGGGGAGAAGTAACAGGGTACACATATTGACCAAATCAGGGTAATTTTGCATTTGT
AATTTTAAAAAATGCTTTCTTCTTTTAATATACTTTTTTGTTTATCTTATTTCTAATACTTTCCCTAATC
TCTTTCTTTCAGGGCAATAATGATACAATGTATCATGCCTCTTTGCACCATTCTAAAGAATAACAGTGAT
AATTTCTGGGTTAAGGCAATAGCAATATTTCTGCATATAAATATTTCTGCATATAAATTGTAACTGATGT
AAGAGGTTTCATATTGCTAATAGCAGCTACAATCCAGCTACCATTCTGCTTTTATTTTATGGTTGGGATA
AGGCTGGATTATTCTGAGTCCAAGCTAGGCCCTTTTGCTAATCATGTTCATACCTCTTATCTTCCTCCCA
CAGCTCCTGGGCAACGTGCTGGTCTGTGTGCTGGCCCATCACTTTGGCAAAGCACGTGAGATCTGAATTC
CCCAAGCTGGCTAGCGTTTAAAACCGCCACATGGCTGCTGCAGGTGGTTCCTCCAACTGCCCGCCCCCTC
CCCCTCCCCCTCCTCCCAACAACAACAACAACAACAACACCCCAAAGAGCCCAGGCGTGCCTGACGCCGA
AGATGATGATGAACGCAGACACGATGAGCTCCCTGAAGACATCAACAACTTTGACGAAGACATGAACAGG
CAGTTTGAGAATATGAACCTGCTGGATCAGGTGGAGTTGCTTGCACAGAGCTACAGTCTGCTGGATCATT
TAGATGACTTTGATGATGATGATGAAGACGATGACTTTGATCCAGAACCTGACCAGGATGAGCTCCCTGA
GTACAGTGACGATGATGACCTGGAGCTTCAGGGTGCTGCAGCAGCCCCTATCCCAAACTTTTTCTCCGAT
GATGACTGCCTTGAAGACCTTCCTGAGAAGTTCGATGGCAACCCTGACATGCTGGGTCCTTTCATGTATC
AGTGCCAGCTCTTCATGGAAAAGAGCACCAGAGATTTCTCAGTTGACCGCATCCGTGTGTGCTTCGTGAC
AAGCATGCTGATCGGCCGTGCCGCCCGCTGGGCTACTGCCAAGCTGCAAAGATGTACTTACCTGATGCAC
AACTACACTGCCTTTATGATGGAGCTGAAGCATGTCTTTGAAGACCCTCAGAGACGTGAAGCTGCCAAAC
GCAAGATCAGACGTCTGCGCCAGGGCCCTGGGCCTGTTGTGGACTACTCCAATGCATTCCAGATGATTGC
CCAGGACCTGGATTGGACTGAGCCTGCCCTGATGGATCAGTTCCAGGAAGGTCTCAACCCAGACATTCGC
GCAGAGCTGTCTCGCCAGGAGGCCCCCAAGACCCTGGCTGCTCTGATTACTGCCTGTATTCACATCGAGA
GAAGGCTGGCTCGTGACGCTGCTGCAAAGCCCGATCCTTCACCCAGAGCCTTGGTGATGCCTCCAAACAG
CCAGACCGATCCCACCGAGCCTGTGGGAGGTGCCCGCATGCGCCTGTCCAAGGAAGAAAAGGAGAGACGC
CGCAAAATGAATTTGTGTCTCTACTGTGGCAATGGAGGCCATTTCGCCGACACGTGTCCAGCGAAAGCCT
CCAAGAATTCGCCGCCGGGAAACTCCCCGGCCCCGCTGTAGGGGGACCTTCAGCGACAGGGCCAGAACGA
ATAAGGTCCCCACCCTCCGAGGCTTCGACTCAGCACCTGCAAGTGATGCTCCAGATTCATATGCCGGGCA
GACCCACCCTGTTTGTCCGAGCTATGATTGATTCTGGTGCATCTGGCAACTTCATTGATCAAGACTTTGT
CATACAAAATGCAATTCCTCTCAGAATCAAAGACTGGCCAGTGATGGTGGAAGCTATTGATGGGCATCCA
ATTGCCTCGGGCCCAATCATTTTGGAAACCCACCACCTGATAGTTGATCTGGGAGACCACCGTGAGATAC
TGTCATTTGATGTGACTCAGTCTCCATTCTTTCCTATTGTCCTAGGAATTCGTTGGCTCTCTACTCACGA
CCCACACATCACCTGGAGTACTCGCTCCATAGTCTTCAACTCTGATTACTGTCGGTTGAGATGCCGAATG
TTCGCTCAGATCCCAAGCAACCTGCTCTTTACCGTTCCCCAACCAAATCTCCACCCCTATCTCCTGCATC
ATGTACACCCCCATGTACACCCTCACATGCATCAACACCTTCATCAACACCTGCATCAGTTTCTTCATCC
TGATCCACATCAGTATCCACACCCAGACCCCCATTACCATCATCACCAGCAGGCTGATATGCAGCATCAG
CTGCAACAGTATTTGTATCAGTACTTGTACTACCATCTGTACCCTGTCATGCATCATCATCTTCCTCCTG
ACCAACATGAACATCTGCACGAATATCTTCACCAATACCTCCATCAGTACCTTCACCAATTCCTCCACCA
CCATCTTCACCCTGACTTGCACCAATATTTGTACCAGTATCTTCACAACCACATGAATCCAGATCCACAT
CACCATCCCCATCCAGATCCCCCTCAGGATCCACATCACCCTCCACATCAGGATCCCCATCAGGATCCTC
CACATCAGGATCCACATCAGGATGCACATCAGGATCCCCATATGGATCCACACCTGCATCAGCACCAGCA
TCCGCAGCCGCAGCCGCATCCACAACAGCATCCTAACCATCCTCAGCAGCCACCATTCTTCTACCACATG
GCTGGATTCAGAATTTACCACCCTGTAAGGTATTACTATATTCAGAATGTGTATACACCTGTTGATGAGC
ATGTCTATCCGGGTCACCGGGTGGTTGACCCTAACATTGAGATGATTCCTGGAGCGCACAGCCTGCCCAG
TGGACATTTGTACTCAATGTCTGAGTCTGAAATGAATGCTCTGCGAAATTTCGTGGACAGGAATGTTAAA
GATGGGCTCATGACTCCCACTGTGGCGCCCAATGGAGCCCAAGTCCTGCAAGTGAAAAGAGGGTGGAAAC
TCCAAGTCACTTACAATTGCCGAGCTCCACAGAGTGGCACCATCCAAAATCAGTACCTACGCATGTCTCT
TCCAAATATGGGAGACCCTGCACACCTGGCAAGCTATGGTGAATTTGTCCAAGTTCCTGGCTACCCATAT
CCAGCCTATGTTTACTATACAAGCCCGCATATGATGACTGCGTGGTACCCAGTAGGACGAGATGTACATG
GACGAATAATCGTTGTGCCTGTTGTAATCACCTGGTCTCAAAATACGAACCGCCAGCCTCCGGTGCCCCA
GTATCCTCCTCCGCAGCCACCTCCACCACCACCACCACCTCCACCGCCACCACCACCTCCACCAGCATCA
TCCTGCAGTGCTGCGTATCCGTATGATGTTCCGGATTATGCATGAGAATTCACCCCACCAGTGCAGGCTG
CCTATCAGAAAGTGGTGGCTGGTGTGGCTAATGCCCTGGCCCACAAGTATCACTAAGCTCGCTTTCTTGC
TGTCCAATTTCTATTAAAGGTTCCTTTGTTCCCTAAGTCCAACTACTAAACTGGGGGATATTATGAAGGG
CCTTGAGCATCTGGATTCTGCCTAATAAAAAACATTTATTTTCATTGCAATGATGTATTTAAATTATTTC
TGAATATTTTACTAAAAAGGGAATGTGGGAGGTCAGTGCATTTAAAACATAAAGAAATGAAGAGCTAGTT
CAAACCTTGGGAAAATACACTATATCTTAAACTCCATGAAAGAAGGTGAGGCTGCAAACAGCTAATGCAC
ATTGGCAACAGCCCCTGATGCCTATGCCTTATTCATCCCTCAGAAAAGGATTCAAGTAGAGGCTTGATTT
GGAGGTTAAAGTTTTGCTATGCTGTATTTTACATTACTTATTGTTTTAGCTGTCCTCATGAATGTCTTTT
CACTACCCATTTGCTTATCCTGCATCTCTCAGCCTTGACTCCACTCAGTTCTCTTGCTTAGAGATACCAC
CTTTCCCCTGAAGTGTTCCTTCCATGTTTTACGGCGAGATGGTTTCTCCTCGCCTGGCCACTCAGCCTTA
GTTGTCTCTGTTGTCTTATAGAGGTCTACTTGAAGAAGGAAAAACAGGGGGCATGGTTTGACTGTCCTGT
GAGCCCTTCTTCCCTGCCTCCCCCACTCACAGTGACCCGGAATCCCTCGACATGGCAGTCTAGCACTAGT
GCGGCCGCAGATCTGCTTCCTCGCTCACTGACTCGCTGCGCTCGGTCGTTCGGCTGCGGCGAGCGGTATC
AGCTCACTCAAAGGCGGTAATACGGTTATCCACAGAATCAGGGGATAACGCAGGAAAGAACATGTGAGCA
AAAGGCCAGCAAAAGGCCAGGAACCGTAAAAAGGCCGCGTTGCTGGCGTTTTTCCATAGGCTCCGCCCCC
CTGACGAGCATCACAAAAATCGACGCTCAAGTCAGAGGTGGCGAAACCCGACAGGACTATAAAGATACCA
GGCGTTTCCCCCTGGAAGCTCCCTCGTGCGCTCTCCTGTTCCGACCCTGCCGCTTACCGGATACCTGTCC
GCCTTTCTCCCTTCGGGAAGCGTGGCGCTTTCTCATAGCTCACGCTGTAGGTATCTCAGTTCGGTGTAGG
TCGTTCGCTCCAAGCTGGGCTGTGTGCACGAACCCCCCGTTCAGCCCGACCGCTGCGCCTTATCCGGTAA
CTATCGTCTTGAGTCCAACCCGGTAAGACACGACTTATCGCCACTGGCAGCAGCCACTGGTAACAGGATT
AGCAGAGCGAGGTATGTAGGCGGTGCTACAGAGTTCTTGAAGTGGTGGCCTAACTACGGCTACACTAGAA
GAACAGTATTTGGTATCTGCGCTCTGCTGAAGCCAGTTACCTTCGGAAAAAGAGTTGGTAGCTCTTGATC
CGGCAAACAAACCACCGCTGGTAGCGGTGGTTTTTTTGTTTGCAAGCAGCAGATTACGCGCAGAAAAAAA
GGATCTCAAGAAGATCCTTTGATCTTTTCTACGGGGTCTGACGCTCAGTGGAACGAAAACTCACGTTAAG
GGATTTTGGTCATGAGATTATCAAAAAGGATCTTCACCTAGATCCTTTTAAATTAAAAATGAAGTTTTAA
ATCAATCTAAAGTATATATGAGTAAACTTGGTCTGACAGTTACCAATGCTTAATCAGTGAGGCACCTATC
TCAGCGATCTGTCTATTTCGTTCATCCATAGTTGCCTGACTCCCCGTCGTGTAGATAACTACGATACGGG
AGGGCTTACCATCTGGCCCCAGTGCTGCAATGATACCGCGAGACCCACGCTCACCGGCTCCAGATTTATC
AGCAATAAACCAGCCAGCCGGAAGGGCCGAGCGCAGAAGTGGTCCTGCAACTTTATCCGCCTCCATCCAG
TCTATTAATTGTTGCCGGGAAGCTAGAGTAAGTAGTTCGCCAGTTAATAGTTTGCGCAACGTTGTTGCCA
TTGCTACAGGCATCGTGGTGTCACGCTCGTCGTTTGGTATGGCTTCATTCAGCTCCGGTTCCCAACGATC
AAGGCGAGTTACATGATCCCCCATGTTGTGCAAAAAAGCGGTTAGCTCCTTCGGTCCTCCGATCGTTGTC
AGAAGTAAGTTGGCCGCAGTGTTATCACTCATGGTTATGGCAGCACTGCATAATTCTCTTACTGTCATGC
CATCCGTAAGATGCTTTTCTGTGACTGGTGAGTACTCAACCAAGTCATTCTGAGAATAGTGTATGCGGCG
ACCGAGTTGCTCTTGCCCGGCGTCAATACGGGATAATACCGCGCCACATAGCAGAACTTTAAAAGTGCTC
ATCATTGGAAAACGTTCTTCGGGGCGAAAACTCTCAAGGATCTTACCGCTGTTGAGATCCAGTTCGATGT
AACCCACTCGTGCACCCAACTGATCTTCAGCATCTTTTACTTTCACCAGCGTTTCTGGGTGAGCAAAAAC
AGGAAGGCAAAATGCCGCAAAAAAGGGAATAAGGGCGACACGGAAATGTTGAATACTCATACTCTTCCTT
TTTCAATATTATTGAAGCATTTATCAGGGTTATTGTCTCATGAGCGGATACATATTTGAATGTATTTAGA
AAAATAAACAAATAGGGGTTCCGCGCACATTTCCCCGAAAAGTGCCACCTGACGTGGATCCCCTGAGGGG
GCCCCCATGGGCTAGAGGATCCGGCCTCGGCCTCTGCATAAATAAAAAAAATTAGTCAGCCATGAGCTTG
GCCCATTGCATACGTTGTATCCATATCATAATATGTACATTTATATTGGCTCATGTCCAACATTACCGCC
ATGTT
Features (pLannotate 1.2.2; 11 found; start..end, strand, type, name):
      1..380     +  enhancer       CMV enhancer: human cytomegalovirus immediate early enhancer
    381..584     +  promoter       CMV promoter: human cytomegalovirus (CMV) immediate early promoter
    718..1193    +  intron         β-globin intron: internally truncated intron from human β-globin
   1369..2415    +  CDS            Peg10 (fragment): PEG10_MOUSE - Also known as Edr, Mar2, Mart2, Mef3l1, Rgag3. Experimental evidence at protein level: Swiss-Prot protein existence level 1. May have a role in cell growth promotion, apoptotic resistance and hepatoma formation (By similarity). Inhibits the TGF- beta signaling by interacting with the TGF-beta receptor ACVRL1 (By similarity). When overexpressed, induces the formation of cellular extension, such as filipodia in association with ACVRL1 (By similarity). Involved at the immediate early stage of adipocyte differentiation (PubMed:17707377). May bind to the 5'-GCCTGTCTTT-3' DNA sequence
   2397..4145    +  CDS            Peg10 (fragment): PEG10_MOUSE - Also known as Edr, Mar2, Mart2, Mef3l1, Rgag3. Experimental evidence at protein level: Swiss-Prot protein existence level 1. May have a role in cell growth promotion, apoptotic resistance and hepatoma formation (By similarity). Inhibits the TGF- beta signaling by interacting with the TGF-beta receptor ACVRL1 (By similarity). When overexpressed, induces the formation of cellular extension, such as filipodia in association with ACVRL1 (By similarity). Involved at the immediate early stage of adipocyte differentiation (PubMed:17707377). May bind to the 5'-GCCTGTCTTT-3' DNA sequence
   4176..4253    +  CDS            HBB (fragment): HBB_PONPY - Experimental evidence at transcript level: Swiss-Prot protein existence level 2. Involved in oxygen transport from the lung to the various peripheral tissues. From Pongo pygmaeus (Bornean orangutan).
   4257..4651    +  polyA_signal   β-globin poly(A): human β-globin polyadenylation signal
   5161..5749    -  rep_origin     ori: high-copy-number ColE1/pMB1/pBR322/pUC origin of replication
   5920..6780    -  CDS            AmpR: β-lactamase; bla; confers resistance to ampicillin, carbenicillin, and related antibiotics
   6781..6885    -  promoter       AmpR promoter: bla
   6952..6994    -  rep_origin     SV40 ori (fragment): SV40 origin of replication
