[The description below was written by a language model from this plasmid's Addgene catalogue record and pLannotate feature annotations shown in this document.]
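Description:
pCMV-MmPeg10rc4 is a mammalian expression plasmid of about 7.1 kb, catalogued as built on a pcDNA3.1 backbone, that drives expression of a recoded mouse Peg10 open reading frame. It is maintained in E. coli through a high-copy ColE1/pUC-type origin and selected with ampicillin via the β-lactamase gene and its native promoter. The feature table shows no mammalian selection marker, and only a short fragment of the SV40 origin is detected. The plasmid therefore appears suited to transient transfection, although the record does not state this.

The expression cassette begins with the human cytomegalovirus immediate-early enhancer and promoter, followed by an internally truncated human β-globin intron, a type of element commonly included to improve processing and expression of the transcript. Downstream lies the roughly 2.9 kb Peg10 insert. It is annotated as two overlapping coding fragments, which is consistent with the gag-like and gag-pol-like reading frames of this retrotransposon-derived gene being joined by a frameshift. The catalogue lists a C-terminal HA tag for detection, although the automated annotation did not flag it as a separate feature. The cassette ends with a short β-globin coding remnant and the human β-globin polyadenylation signal, elements that differ from those of a standard pcDNA3.1 cassette.

The associated work concerns PEG10, a retrovirus-like protein that packages its own mRNA and can be pseudotyped for mRNA delivery. In that context this construct supplies the PEG10 protein from a recoded sequence. The record does not detail the nature of the recoding. The depositor notes that the verified sequence differs slightly from the published one, but that the plasmid functions as described.
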