Addgene plasmid #174858: pCMV-MmPeg10rc4
Purpose: Expresses recoded mouse Peg10 in mammalian cells
Depositing lab: Feng Zhang. Depositing organization: Broad Institute. Publication: Mammalian retrovirus-like protein PEG10 packages its own mRNA and can be pseudotyped for mRNA delivery. Segel M, Lash B, Song J, Ladha A, Liu CC, Jin X, Mekhedov SL, Macrae RK, Koonin EV, Zhang F. Science. 2021 Aug 20;373(6557):882-889. doi: 10.1126/science.abg6155. PubMed 34413232.
Backbone
  Vector backbone: pcDNA3.1
  Backbone size w/o insert (bp): 4100
  Total vector size (bp): 7074
  Vector type: Mammalian Expression
Growth in bacteria
  Bacterial resistance: Ampicillin, 100 μg/mL
  Growth temperature: 37°C
  Growth strain: NEB Stable
  Copy number: High Copy
Gene/Insert
  Gene/Insert name: recoded Mus musculus PEG10
  Species: M. musculus (mouse)
  Insert size (bp): 2897
  GenBank ID: NM_130877.2
  Entrez Gene: Peg10 (a.k.a. AA407948, Edr, HB-1, MEF3L, Mar2, Mart2, MyEF-3, Rtl2)
  Promoter: CMV
  Tag / fusion protein: HA (C terminal on insert)
  Cloning method: Gibson Cloning
  Sequencing primers: 5′ CMV Forward
Terms and licenses: Academic/Nonprofit Terms; Industry Terms: Not Available to Industry
Depositor comments: Please note that the Addgene verified sequence is slightly different from the sequence reported in the publication. The plasmid works as described and an update map is included in the supplemental documents section above.
How to cite: pCMV-MmPeg10rc4 was a gift from Feng Zhang (Addgene plasmid # 174858 ; http://n2t.net/addgene:174858 ; RRID:Addgene_174858)
